>Addgene plasmid #204155 | pHAGE2_EF1a_TetOn_IRES_mCherry | addgene full sequence | sequence record 404801 | Addgene NGS Result
TGGAAGGGCTAATTCACTCCCAAAGAAGACAAGATATCCTTGATCTGTGGATCTACCACACACAAGGCTA
CTTCCCTGATTAGCAGAACTACACACCAGGGCCAGGGGTCAGATATCCACTGACCTTTGGATGGTGCTAC
AAGCTAGTACCAGTTGAGCCAGATAAGGTAGAAGAGGCCAATAAAGGAGAGAACACCAGCTTGTTACACC
CTGTGAGCCTGCATGGGATGGATGACCCGGAGAGAGAAGTGTTAGAGTGGAGGTTTGACAGCCGCCTAGC
ATTTCATCACGTGGCCCGAGAGCTGCATCCGGAGTACTTCAAGAACTGCTGATATCGAGCTTGCTACAAG
GGACTTTCCGCTGGGGACTTTCCAGGGAGGCGTGGCCTGGGCGGGACTGGGGAGTGGCGAGCCCTCAGAT
CCTGCATATAAGCAGCTGCTTTTTGCCTGTACTGGGTCTCTCTGGTTAGACCAGATCTGAGCCTGGGAGC
TCTCTGGCTAACTAGGGAACCCACTGCTTAAGCCTCAATAAAGCTTGCCTTGAGTGCTTCAAGTAGTGTG
TGCCCGTCTGTTGTGTGACTCTGGTAACTAGAGATCCCTCAGACCCTTTTAGTCAGTGTGGAAAATCTCT
AGCAGTGGCGCCCGAACAGGGACTTGAAAGCGAAAGGGAAACCAGAGGAGCTCTCTCGACGCAGGACTCG
GCTTGCTGAAGCGCGCACGGCAAGAGGCGAGGGGCGGCGACTGGTGAGTACGCCAAAAATTTTGACTAGC
GGAGGCTAGAAGGAGAGAGATGGGTGCGAGAGCGTCAGTATTAAGCGGGGGAGAATTAGATCGCGATGGG
AAAAAATTCGGTTAAGGCCAGGGGGAAAGAAAAAATATAAATTAAAACATATAGTATGGGCAAGCAGGGA
GCTAGAACGATTCGCAGTTAATCCTGGCCTGTTAGAAACATCAGAAGGCTGTAGACAAATACTGGGACAG
CTACAACCATCCCTTCAGACAGGATCAGAAGAACTTAGATCATTATATAATACAGTAGCAACCCTCTATT
GTGTGCATCAAAGGATAGAGATAAAAGACACCAAGGAAGCTTTAGACAAGATAGAGGAAGAGCAAAACAA
AAGTAAGACCACCGCACAGCAAGCGGCCGGCCGCTGATCTTCAGACCTGGAGGAGGAGATATGAGGGACA
ATTGGAGAAGTGAATTATATAAATATAAAGTAGTAAAAATTGAACCATTAGGAGTAGCACCCACCAAGGC
AAAGAGAAGAGTGGTGCAGAGAGAAAAAAGAGCAGTGGGAATAGGAGCTTTGTTCCTTGGGTTCTTGGGA
GCAGCAGGAAGCACTATGGGCGCAGCGTCAATGACGCTGACGGTACAGGCCAGACAATTATTGTCTGGTA
TAGTGCAGCAGCAGAACAATTTGCTGAGGGCTATTGAGGCGCAACAGCATCTGTTGCAACTCACAGTCTG
GGGCATCAAGCAGCTCCAGGCAAGAATCCTGGCTGTGGAAAGATACCTAAAGGATCAACAGCTCCTGGGG
ATTTGGGGTTGCTCTGGAAAACTCATTTGCACCACTGCTGTGCCTTGGAATGCTAGTTGGAGTAATAAAT
CTCTGGAACAGATTTGGAATCACACGACCTGGATGGAGTGGGACAGAGAAATTAACAATTACACAAGCTT
AATACACTCCTTAATTGAAGAATCGCAAAACCAGCAAGAAAAGAATGAACAAGAATTATTGGAATTAGAT
AAATGGGCAAGTTTGTGGAATTGGTTTAACATAACAAATTGGCTGTGGTATATAAAATTATTCATAATGA
TAGTAGGAGGCTTGGTAGGTTTAAGAATAGTTTTTGCTGTACTTTCTATAGTGAATAGAGTTAGGCAGGG
ATATTCACCATTATCGTTTCAGACCCACCTCCCAACCCCGAGGGGACCCGACAGGCCCGAAGGAATAGAA
GAAGAAGGTGGAGAGAGAGACAGAGACAGATCCATTCGATTAGTGAACGGATCTCGACGGTATCGCCGAA
TTCACAAATGGCAGTATTCATCCACAATTTTAAAAGAAAAGGGGGGATTGGGGGGTACAGTGCAGGGGAA
AGAATAGTAGACATAATAGCAACAGACATACAAACTAAAGAATTACAAAAACAAATTACAAAAATTCAAA
ATTTTCGGGTTTATTACAGGGACAGCAGAGATCCAGTTTGGACTAGTCGTGAGGCTCCGGTGCCCGTCAG
TGGGCAGAGCGCACATCGCCCACAGTCCCCGAGAAGTTGGGGGGAGGGGTCGGCAATTGAACCGGTGCCT
AGAGAAGGTGGCGCGGGGTAAACTGGGAAAGTGATGTCGTGTACTGGCTCCGCCTTTTTCCCGAGGGTGG
GGGAGAACCGTATATAAGTGCAGTAGTCGCCGTGAACGTTCTTTTTCGCAACGGGTTTGCCGCCAGAACA
CAGGTAAGTGCCGTGTGTGGTTCCCGCGGGCCTGGCCTCTTTACGGGTTATGGCCCTTGCGTGCCTTGAA
TTACTTCCACCTGGCTGCAGTACGTGATTCTTGATCCCGAGCTTCGGGTTGGAAGTGGGTGGGAGAGTTC
GAGGCCTTGCGCTTAAGGAGCCCCTTCGCCTCGTGCTTGAGTTGAGGCCTGGCCTGGGCGCTGGGGCCGC
CGCGTGCGAATCTGGTGGCACCTTCGCGCCTGTCTCGCTGCTTTCGATAAGTCTCTAGCCATTTAAAATT
TTTGATGACCTGCTGCGACGCTTTTTTTCTGGCAAGATAGTCTTGTAAATGCGGGCCAAGATCTGCACAC
TGGTATTTCGGTTTTTGGGGCCGCGGGCGGCGACGGGGCCCGTGCGTCCCAGCGCACATGTTCGGCGAGG
CGGGGCCTGCGAGCGCGGCCACCGAGAATCGGACGGGGGTAGTCTCAAGCTGGCCGGCCTGCTCTGGTGC
CTGGCCTCGCGCCGCCGTGTATCGCCCCGCCCTGGGCGGCAAGGCTGGCCCGGTCGGCACCAGTTGCGTG
AGCGGAAAGATGGCCGCTTCCCGGCCCTGCTGCAGGGAGCTCAAAATGGAGGACGCGGCGCTCGGGAGAG
CGGGCGGGTGAGTCACCCACACAAAGGAAAAGGGCCTTTCCGTCCTCAGCCGTCGCTTCATGTGACTCCA
CGGAGTACCGGGCGCCGTCCAGGCACCTCGATTAGTTCTCGAGCTTTTGGAGTACGTCGTCTTTAGGTTG
GGGGGAGGGGTTTTATGCGATGGAGTTTCCCCACACTGAGTGGGTGGAGACTGAAGTTAGGCCAGCTTGG
CACTTGATGTAATTCTCCTTGGAATTTGCCCTTTTTGAGTTTGGATCTTGGTTCATTCTCAAGCCTCAGA
CAGTGGTTCAAAGTTTTTTTCTTCCATTTCAGGTGTCGTGAAGCGGCCGCCATGTCTAGACTGGACAAGA
GCAAAGTCATAAACTCTGCTCTGGAATTACTCAATGGAGTCGGTATCGAAGGCCTGACGACAAGGAAACT
CGCTCAAAAGCTGGGAGTTGAGCAGCCTACCCTGTACTGGCACGTGAAGAACAAGCGGGCCCTGCTCGAT
GCCCTGCCAATCGAGATGCTGGACAGGCATCATACCCACTCCTGCCCCCTGGAAGGCGAGTCATGGCAAG
ACTTTCTGCGGAACAACGCCAAGTCATACCGCTGTGCTCTCCTCTCACATCGCGACGGGGCTAAAGTGCA
TCTCGGCACCCGCCCAACAGAGAAACAGTACGAAACCCTGGAAAATCAGCTCGCGTTCCTGTGTCAGCAA
GGCTTCTCCCTGGAGAACGCACTGTACGCTCTGTCCGCCGTGGGCCACTTTACACTGGGCTGCGTATTGG
AGGAACAGGAGCATCAAGTAGCAAAAGAGGAAAGAGAGACACCTACCACCGATTCTATGCCCCCACTTCT
GAAACAAGCAATTGAGCTGTTCGACCGGCAGGGAGCCGAACCTGCCTTCCTTTTCGGCCTGGAACTAATC
ATATGTGGCCTGGAGAAACAGCTAAAGTGCGAAAGCGGCGGGCCGACCGACGCCCTTGACGATTTTGACT
TAGACATGCTCCCAGCCGATGCCCTTGACGACTTTGACCTTGATATGCTGCCTGCTGACGCTCTTGACGA
TTTTGACCTTGACATGCTCCCCGGGTAAGGATCCCTCCCCCCCCCCTAACGTTACTGGCCGAAGCCGCTT
GGAATAAGGCCGGTGTGCGTTTGTCTATATGTTATTTTCCACCATATTGCCGTCTTTTGGCAATGTGAGG
GCCCGGAAACCTGGCCCTGTCTTCTTGACGAGCATTCCTAGGGGTCTTTCCCCTCTCGCCAAAGGAATGC
AAGGTCTGTTGAATGTCGTGAAGGAAGCAGTTCCTCTGGAAGCTTCTTGAAGACAAACAACGTCTGTAGC
GACCCTTTGCAGGCAGCGGAACCCCCCACCTGGCGACAGGTGCCTCTGCGGCCAAAAGCCACGTGTATAA
GATACACCTGCAAAGGCGGCACAACCCCAGTGCCACGTTGTGAGTTGGATAGTTGTGGAAAGAGTCAAAT
GGCTCTCCTCAAGCGTATTCAACAAGGGGCTGAAGGATGCCCAGAAGGTACCCCATTGTATGGGATCTGA
TCTGGGGCCTCGGTGCACATGCTTTACATGTGTTTAGTCGAGGTTAAAAAAACGTCTAGGCCCCCCGAAC
CACGGGGACGTGGTTTTCCTTTGAAAAACACGATGATAATATGGCCACACATATGGTCAGCAAGGGCGAG
GAGGATAACATGGCCATCATCAAGGAGTTCATGCGCTTCAAGGTGCACATGGAGGGCTCCGTGAACGGCC
ACGAGTTCGAGATCGAGGGCGAGGGCGAGGGCCGCCCCTACGAGGGCACCCAGACCGCCAAGCTGAAGGT
GACCAAGGGTGGCCCCCTGCCCTTCGCCTGGGACATCCTGTCCCCTCAATTCATGTATGGCTCCAAGGCC
TACGTGAAGCACCCCGCCGACATCCCCGACTACTTGAAGCTGTCCTTCCCCGAGGGCTTCAAGTGGGAGC
GCGTGATGAACTTCGAGGACGGCGGCGTGGTGACCGTGACCCAGGACTCCTCCTTACAAGACGGCGAGTT
CATCTACAAAGTGAAGCTGCGCGGCACCAACTTCCCCTCCGACGGCCCCGTAATGCAGAAGAAGACCATG
GGCTGGGAGGCCTCCTCCGAGCGGATGTACCCCGAGGACGGCGCCCTGAAGGGCGAGATCAAGCAGAGGC
TGAAGCTGAAGGACGGCGGCCACTACGACGCTGAGGTCAAGACCACCTACAAGGCCAAGAAGCCCGTGCA
GCTGCCCGGCGCCTACAACGTCAACATCAAGTTGGACATCACCTCCCACAACGAGGACTACACCATCGTG
GAACAGTACGAACGCGCCGAGGGCCGCCACTCCACCGGCGGCATGGACGAGCTGTACAAGTAAAATCGAT
AGATCCTAATCAACCTCTGGATTACAAAATTTGTGAAAGATTGACTGGTATTCTTAACTATGTTGCTCCT
TTTACGCTATGTGGATACGCTGCTTTAATGCCTTTGTATCATGCTATTGCTTCCCGTATGGCTTTCATTT
TCTCCTCCTTGTATAAATCCTGGTTGCTGTCTCTTTATGAGGAGTTGTGGCCCGTTGTCAGGCAACGTGG
CGTGGTGTGCACTGTGTTTGCTGACGCAACCCCCACTGGTTGGGGCATTGCCACCACCTGTCAGCTCCTT
TCCGGGACTTTCGCTTTCCCCCTCCCTATTGCCACGGCGGAACTCATCGCCGCCTGCCTTGCCCGCTGCT
GGACAGGGGCTCGGCTGTTGGGCACTGACAATTCCGTGGTGTTGTCGGGGAAATCATCGTCCTTTCCTTG
GCTGCTCGCCTGTGTTGCCACCTGGATTCTGCGCGGGACGTCCTTCTGCTACGTCCCTTCGGCCCTCAAT
CCAGCGGACCTTCCTTCCCGCGGCCTGCTGCCGGCTCTGCGGCCTCTTCCGCGTCTTCGCCTTCGCCCTC
AGACGAGTCGGATCTCCCTTTGGGCCGCCTCCCCGCCTGGTACCTTTAAGACCAATGACTTACAAGGCAG
CTGTAGATCTTAGCCACTTTTTAAAAGAAAAGGGGGGACTGGAAGGGCTAATTCACTCCCAACGAAGACA
AGATCACCTGCAGGACAGGCGCGCCCTGCTTTTTGCTTGTACTGGGTCTCTCTGGTTAGACCAGATCTGA
GCCTGGGAGCTCTCTGGCTAACTAGGGAACCCACTGCTTAAGCCTCAATAAAGCTTGCCTTGAGTGCTTC
AAGTAGTGTGTGCCCGTCTGTTGTGTGACTCTGGTAACTAGAGATCCCTCAGACCCTTTTAGTCAGTGTG
GAAAATCTCTAGCACCCGGGCGATTAAGGAAAGGGCTAGATCATTCTTGAAGACGAAAGGGCCTCGTGAT
ACGCCTATTTTTATAGGTTAATGTCATGATAATAATGGTTTCTTAGACGTCAGGTGGCACTTTTCGGGGA
AATGTGCGCGGAACCCCTATTTGTTTATTTTTCTAAATACATTCAAATATGTATCCGCTCATGAGACAAT
AACCCTGATAAATGCTTCAATAATATTGAAAAAGGAAGAGTATGAGTATTCAACATTTCCGTGTCGCCCT
TATTCCCTTTTTTGCGGCATTTTGCCTTCCTGTTTTTGCTCACCCAGAAACGCTGGTGAAAGTAAAAGAT
GCTGAAGATCAGTTGGGTGCACGAGTGGGTTACATCGAACTGGATCTCAACAGCGGTAAGATCCTTGAGA
GTTTTCGCCCCGAAGAACGTTTTCCAATGATGAGCACTTTTAAAGTTCTGCTATGTGGCGCGGTATTATC
CCGTGTTGACGCCGGGCAAGAGCAACTCGGTCGCCGCATACACTATTCTCAGAATGACTTGGTTGAGTAC
TCACCAGTCACAGAAAAGCATCTTACGGATGGCATGACAGTAAGAGAATTATGCAGTGCTGCCATAACCA
TGAGTGATAACACTGCGGCCAACTTACTTCTGACAACGATCGGAGGACCGAAGGAGCTAACCGCTTTTTT
GCACAACATGGGGGATCATGTAACTCGCCTTGATCGTTGGGAACCGGAGCTGAATGAAGCCATACCAAAC
GACGAGCGTGACACCACGATGCCTGTAGCAATGGCAACAACGTTGCGCAAACTATTAACTGGCGAACTAC
TTACTCTAGCTTCCCGGCAACAATTAATAGACTGGATGGAGGCGGATAAAGTTGCAGGACCACTTCTGCG
CTCGGCCCTTCCGGCTGGCTGGTTTATTGCTGATAAATCTGGAGCCGGTGAGCGTGGGTCTCGCGGTATC
ATTGCAGCACTGGGGCCAGATGGTAAGCCCTCCCGTATCGTAGTTATCTACACGACGGGGAGTCAGGCAA
CTATGGATGAACGAAATAGACAGATCGCTGAGATAGGTGCCTCACTGATTAAGCATTGGTAACTGTCAGA
CCAAGTTTACTCATATATACTTTAGATTGATTTAAAACTTCATTTTTAATTTAAAAGGATCTAGGTGAAG
ATCCTTTTTGATAATCTCATGACCAAAATCCCTTAACGTGAGTTTTCGTTCCACTGAGCGTCAGACCCCG
TAGAAAAGATCAAAGGATCTTCTTGAGATCCTTTTTTTCTGCGCGTAATCTGCTGCTTGCAAACAAAAAA
ACCACCGCTACCAGCGGTGGTTTGTTTGCCGGATCAAGAGCTACCAACTCTTTTTCCGAAGGTAACTGGC
TTCAGCAGAGCGCAGATACCAAATACTGTTCTTCTAGTGTAGCCGTAGTTAGGCCACCACTTCAAGAACT
CTGTAGCACCGCCTACATACCTCGCTCTGCTAATCCTGTTACCAGTGGCTGCTGCCAGTGGCGATAAGTC
GTGTCTTACCGGGTTGGACTCAAGACGATAGTTACCGGATAAGGCGCAGCGGTCGGGCTGAACGGGGGGT
TCGTGCACACAGCCCAGCTTGGAGCGAACGACCTACACCGAACTGAGATACCTACAGCGTGAGCTATGAG
AAAGCGCCACGCTTCCCGAAGGGAGAAAGGCGGACAGGTATCCGGTAAGCGGCAGGGTCGGAACAGGAGA
GCGCACGAGGGAGCTTCCAGGGGGAAACGCCTGGTATCTTTATAGTCCTGTCGGGTTTCGCCACCTCTGA
CTTGAGCGTCGATTTTTGTGATGCTCGTCAGGGGGGCGGAGCCTATGGAAAAACGCCAGCAACGCGGCCT
TTTTACGGTTCCTGGCCTTTTGCTGGCCTTTTGCTCACATGTTCTTTCCTGCGTTATCCCCTGATTCTGT
GGATAACCGTATTACCGCCTTTGAGTGAGCTGATACCGCTCGCCGCAGCCGAACGACCGAGCGCAGCGAG
TCAGTGAGCGAGGAAGCGGAAGAGCGCCCAATACGCAAACCGCCTCTCCCCGCGCGTTGGCCGATTCATT
AATGCAGCAAGCTCATGGCTGACTAATTTTTTTTATTTATGCAGAGGCCGAGGCCGCCTCGGCCTCTGAG
CTATTCCAGAAGTAGTGAGGAGGCTTTTTTGGAGGCCTAGGCTTTTGCAAAAAGCTCCCCGTGGCACGAC
AGGTTTCCCGACTGGAAAGCGGGCAGTGAGCGCAACGCAATTAATGTGAGTTAGCTCACTCATTAGGCAC
CCCAGGCTTTACACTTTATGCTTCCGGCTCGTATGTTGTGTGGAATTGTGAGCGGATAACAATTTCACAC
AGGAAACAGCTATGACATGATTACGAATTTCACAAATAAAGCATTTTTTTCACTGCATTCTAGTTGTGGT
TTGTCCAAACTCATCAATGTATCTTATCATGTCTGGATCAACTGGATAACTCAAGCTAACCAAAATCATC
CCAAACTTCCCACCCCATACCCTATTACCACTGCCAATTACCTGTGGTTTCATTTACTCTAAACCTGTGA
TTCCTCTGAATTATTTTCATTTTAAAGAAATTGTATTTGTTAAATATGTACTACAAACTTAGTAGT
Features (pLannotate 1.2.2; 24 found; start..end, strand, type, name):
    377..634     +  LTR            5' LTR (truncated): truncated 5' long terminal repeat (LTR) from HIV-1
    681..806     +  misc_feature   HIV-1 Ψ: packaging signal of human immunodeficiency virus type 1
    790..1128    +  CDS            HIV-1 gag (fragment): gag protein from human immunodeficiency virus 1; gag
   1303..1536    +  misc_feature   RRE: The Rev response element (RRE) of HIV-1 allows for Rev-dependent mRNA export from the nucleus to the cytoplasm.
   1913..2013    +  CDS            Rev (fragment): human immunodeficiency virus 1 (HIV-1) Rev protein; rev; enhances nuclear export of unspliced and incompletely spliced viral mRNAs
   2058..2175    +  misc_feature   cPPT/CTS: central polypurine tract and central termination sequence of HIV-1
   2223..3401    +  promoter       EF-1α promoter: strong constitutive promoter for human elongation factor EF-1α
   3412..4158    +  CDS            Tet-On® 3G: modified rtTA protein that binds tightly to promoters containing the tet operator in the presence of doxycycline
   4267..4729    +  misc_feature   IRES: internal ribosome entry site (IRES) of the encephalomyocarditis virus (EMCV)
   4743..5450    +  CDS            mCherry: mCherry is a basic (constitutively fluorescent) red fluorescent protein published in 2004, derived from Discosoma sp.. It is reported to be a very rapidly-maturing monomer with low acid sensitivity.
   5468..6056    +  misc_feature   WPRE: woodchuck hepatitis virus posttranscriptional regulatory element
   6051..6161    +  CDS            nef (fragment): NEF_SIVS4 - Experimental evidence at protein level: Swiss-Prot protein existence level 1. Interferes with TCR signaling from the cell membrane. Interacts with CD247/TCRZ (TCR zeta chain) and exert potent down- regulation of cell surface TCR/CD3 complexes. From Simian immunodeficiency virus (isolate F236/smH4) (SIV-sm) (Simian immunodeficiency virus sooty mangabey monkey).
   6204..6384    +  LTR            5' LTR (truncated): truncated 5' long terminal repeat (LTR) from HIV-1
   6517..6621    +  promoter       AmpR promoter: bla
   6622..7482    +  CDS            AmpR: β-lactamase; bla; confers resistance to ampicillin, carbenicillin, and related antibiotics
   7653..8241    +  rep_origin     ori: high-copy-number ColE1/pMB1/pBR322/pUC origin of replication
   8424..8478    +  CDS            lacI (fragment): lac repressor; lacI; The lac repressor binds to the lac operator to inhibit transcription in E. coli. This inhibition can be relieved by adding lactose or isopropyl-β-D-thiogalactopyranoside (IPTG).
   8484..8577    +  rep_origin     SV40 ori (fragment): SV40 origin of replication
   8602..8639    +  CDS            lacI (fragment): lac repressor; lacI; The lac repressor binds to the lac operator to inhibit transcription in E. coli. This inhibition can be relieved by adding lactose or isopropyl-β-D-thiogalactopyranoside (IPTG).
   8652..8673    +  protein_bind   CAP binding site: CAP binding activates transcription in the presence of cAMP. E. coli catabolite activator protein
   8688..8718    +  promoter       lac promoter: promoter for the E. coli lac operon
   8726..8742    +  protein_bind   lac operator: The lac repressor binds to the lac operator to inhibit transcription in E. coli. This inhibition can be relieved by adding lactose or isopropyl-β-D-thiogalactopyranoside (IPTG). lac repressor encoded by lacI
   8776..8859    +  polyA_signal   SV40 poly(A) signal (fragment): SV40 polyadenylation signal
   9026..329     +  CDS            nef (fragment) (across the origin): NEF_HV1BR - Experimental evidence at protein level: Swiss-Prot protein existence level 1. Extracellular Nef protein targets CD4(+) T-lymphocytes for apoptosis by interacting with CXCR4 surface receptors (PubMed:14990729). From Human immunodeficiency virus type 1 group M subtype B (isolate BRU/LAI) (HIV-1).
