[The description below was written by a language model from this plasmid's Addgene catalogue record and pLannotate feature annotations shown in this document.]
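Description:
pHAGE2_EF1a_TetOn_IRES_mCherry is a 9,026 bp HIV-1-based lentiviral transfer plasmid built on the pHAGE2 backbone for mammalian expression of the Tet-On 3G reverse tetracycline transactivator (rtTA) together with a red fluorescent marker. In bacteria it is maintained through a high-copy ColE1/pUC-type origin and selected with ampicillin via the bla (AmpR) gene. Short remnants of lacI, the lac promoter/operator, the SV40 origin and the SV40 poly(A) signal are also annotated in the backbone and appear to be cloning leftovers rather than functional parts.

The viral portion is bounded by two annotated HIV-1 LTR elements. Both are labelled as truncated 5' LTRs by the automated annotation, although the downstream one sits in the 3' LTR position. Between them lie the Ψ packaging signal with an adjoining gag fragment, the Rev response element for Rev-dependent nuclear export of the genomic RNA, and the cPPT/CTS. Small rev and nef fragments are residual viral sequence.

The payload is a single bicistronic cassette. The constitutive human EF-1α promoter drives the Tet-On 3G coding sequence, followed by an EMCV IRES that permits cap-independent translation of mCherry from the same transcript. A WPRE downstream enhances transcript stability and expression. Because both proteins come from one mRNA, mCherry fluorescence identifies transduced cells that also express rtTA, allowing them to be monitored or sorted.

rtTA binds tet-operator promoters only in the presence of doxycycline. The construct is therefore suited to making cell lines in which a separately delivered tet-responsive gene can be induced. The associated publication concerns a pseudovirus platform for deep mutational scanning of SARS-CoV-2 spike, though the record does not detail this plasmid's exact role there.
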