Addgene plasmid #204155: pHAGE2_EF1a_TetOn_IRES_mCherry
Purpose: Lentivirus backbone expressing rtTA linked to mCherry
Depositing lab: Jesse Bloom. Depositing organization: Fred Hutchinson Cancer Center. Publication: A pseudovirus system enables deep mutational scanning of the full SARS-CoV-2 spike. Dadonaite B, Crawford KHD, Radford CE, Farrell AG, Yu TC, Hannon WW, Zhou P, Andrabi R, Burton DR, Liu L, Ho DD, Chu HY, Neher RA, Bloom JD. Cell. 2023 Mar 16;186(6):1263-1278.e20. doi: 10.1016/j.cell.2023.02.001. Epub 2023 Feb 13. PubMed 36868218.
Backbone
  Vector backbone: pHAGE2
  Total vector size (bp): 9026
  Vector type: Mammalian Expression, Lentiviral
Growth in bacteria
  Bacterial resistance: Ampicillin, 100 μg/mL
  Growth temperature: 37°C
  Growth strain: NEB Stable
  Copy number: High Copy
Gene/Insert
  Gene/Insert name: Tet-On 3G
  Insert size (bp): 745
  Promoter: EF1a
  Cloning method: Restriction Enzyme; 5′ cloning site NotI (unknown if destroyed); 3′ cloning site BamHI (not destroyed)
  Sequencing primers: 5′ agcctcagacagtggttcaaagt; 3′ ccttattccaagcggcttcgg
Terms and licenses: Academic/Nonprofit Terms; Industry Terms: Not Available to Industry
How to cite: pHAGE2_EF1a_TetOn_IRES_mCherry was a gift from Jesse Bloom (Addgene plasmid # 204155 ; http://n2t.net/addgene:204155 ; RRID:Addgene_204155)
